>Addgene plasmid #239933 | LLP1011 | addgene full sequence | sequence record 486335 | Addgene NGS Result
GTGCCGAGGCACGAACCCAGTGGACATAAGCCTGTTCGGTTCGTAAGCTGTAATGCAAGTAGCGTATGCG
CTCACGCAACTGGTCCAGAACCTTGACCGAACGCAGCGGTGGTAACGGCGCAGTGGCGGTTTTCATGGCT
TGTTATGACTGTTTTTTTGGGGTACAGTCTATGCCTCGGGCATCCAAGCAGCAAGCGCGTTACGCCGTGG
GTCGATGTTTGATGTTATGGAGCAGCAACGATGTTACGCAGCAGGGCAGTCGCCCTAAAACAAAGTTAAA
CATCATGGGGGAAGCGGTGATCGCCGAAGTATCGACTCAACTATCAGAGGTAGTTGGCGTCATCGAGCGC
CATCTCGAACCGACGTTGCTGGCCGTACATTTGTACGGCTCCGCAGTGGATGGCGGCCTGAAGCCACACA
GCGATATTGATTTGCTGGTTACGGTGACCGTAAGGCTTGATGAAACAACGCGGCGAGCTTTGATCAACGA
CCTTTTGGAAACTTCGGCTTCCCCTGGAGAGAGCGAGATTCTCCGCGCTGTAGAAGTCACCATTGTTGTG
CACGACGACATCATTCCGTGGCGTTATCCAGCTAAGCGCGAACTGCAATTTGGAGAATGGCAGCGCAATG
ACATTCTTGCAGGTATCTTCGAGCCAGCCACGATCGACATTGATCTGGCTATCTTGCTGACAAAAGCAAG
AGAACATAGCGTTGCCTTGGTAGGTCCAGCGGCGGAGGAACTCTTTGATCCGGTTCCTGAACAGGATCTA
TTTGAGGCGCTAAATGAAACCTTAACGCTATGGAACTCGCCGCCCGACTGGGCTGGCGATGAGCGAAATG
TAGTGCTTACGTTGTCCCGCATTTGGTACAGCGCAGTAACCGGCAAAATCGCGCCGAAGGATGTCGCTGC
CGACTGGGCAATGGAGCGCCTGCCGGCCCAGTATCAGCCCGTCATACTTGAAGCTAGACAGGCTTATCTT
GGACAAGAAGAAGATCGCTTGGCCTCGCGCGCAGATCAGTTGGAAGAATTTGTCCATTACGTGAAAGGCG
AGATCACCAAGGTAGTCGGCAAATAATGTCTAGCTAGAAATTCGTTCAAGCCGACGCCGCTTCGCGGCGC
GGCTTAACTCAAGCGTTAGATGCACTAAGCACATAATTGCTCACAGCCAAACTATCAGGTCAAGTCTGCT
TTTATTATTTTTAAGCGTGCATAATAAGCCCTACACAAATTGGGAGATATATCATGCTGTCAGACCAAGT
TTACTCATATATACTTTAGATTGATTTAAAACTTCATTTTTAATTTAAAAGGATCTAGGTGAAGATCCTT
TTTGATAATCTCATGACCAAAATCCCTTAACGTGAGTTTTCGTTCCACTGAGCGTCAGACCCCGTAGAAA
AGATCAAAGGATCTTCTTGAGATCCTTTTTTTCTGCGCGTAATCTGCTGCTTGCAAACAAAAAAACCACC
GCTACCAGCGGTGGTTTGTTTGCCGGATCAAGAGCTACCAACTCTTTTTCCGAAGGTAACTGGCTTCAGC
AGAGCGCAGATACCAAATACTGTTCTTCTAGTGTAGCCGTAGTTAGGCCACCACTTCAAGAACTCTGTAG
CACCGCCTACATACCTCGCTCTGCTAATCCTGTTACCAGTGGCTGCTGCCAGTGGCGATAAGTCGTGTCT
TACCGGGTTGGACTCAAGACGATAGTTACCGGATAAGGCGCAGCGGTCGGGCTGAACGGGGGGTTCGTGC
ACACAGCCCAGCTTGGAGCGAACGACCTACACCGAACTGAGATACCTACAGCGTGAGCTATGAGAAAGCG
CCACGCTTCCCGAAGGGAGAAAGGCGGACAGGTATCCGGTAAGCGGCAGGGTCGGAACAGGAGAGCGCAC
GAGGGAGCTTCCAGGGGGAAACGCCTGGTATCTTTATAGTCCTGTCGGGTTTCGCCACCTCTGACTTGAG
CGTCGATTTTTGTGATGCTCGTCAGGGGGGCGGAGCCTATGGAAAAACGCCAGCAACGCGGCCTTTTTAC
GGTTCCTGCACTCTGTGGTCTCAAATGATGCCAAAGAAGAAGAGAAAGGTCGGGGGTGGTTCTGATAAGA
AGTACTCTATCGGACTCGCTATCGGAACTAACTCTGTGGGATGGGCTGTGATCACCGATGAGTACAAGGT
GCCATCTAAGAAGTTCAAGGTTCTCGGAAACACCGATAGGCACTCTATCAAGAAAAACCTTATCGGTGCT
CTCCTCTTCGATTCTGGTGAAACTGCTGAGGCTACCAGACTCAAGAGAACCGCTAGAAGAAGGTACACCA
GAAGAAAGAACAGGATCTGCTACCTCCAAGAGATCTTCTCTAACGAGATGGCTAAAGTGGATGATTCATT
CTTCCACAGGCTCGAAGAGTCATTCCTCGTGGAAGAAGATAAGAAGCACGAGAGGCACCCTATCTTCGGA
AACATCGTTGATGAGGTGGCATACCACGAGAAGTACCCTACTATCTACCACCTCAGAAAGAAGCTCGTTG
ATTCTACTGATAAGGCTGATCTCAGGCTCATCTACCTCGCTCTCGCTCACATGATCAAGTTCAGAGGACA
CTTCCTCATCGAGGGTGATCTCAACCCTGATAACTCTGATGTGGATAAGTTGTTCATCCAGCTCGTGCAG
ACCTACAACCAGCTTTTCGAAGAGAACCCTATCAACGCTTCAGGTGTGGATGCTAAGGCTATCCTCTCTG
CTAGGCTCTCTAAGTCAAGAAGGCTTGAGAACCTCATTGCTCAGCTCCCTGGTGAGAAGAAGAACGGACT
TTTCGGAAACTTGATCGCTCTCTCTCTCGGACTCACCCCTAACTTCAAGTCTAACTTCGATCTCGCTGAG
GATGCAAAGCTCCAGCTCTCAAAGGATACCTACGATGATGATCTCGATAACCTCCTCGCTCAGATCGGAG
ATCAGTACGCTGATTTGTTCCTCGCTGCTAAGAACCTCTCTGATGCTATCCTCCTCAGTGATATCCTCAG
AGTGAACACCGAGATCACCAAGGCTCCACTCTCAGCTTCTATGATCAAGAGATACGATGAGCACCACCAG
GATCTCACACTTCTCAAGGCTCTTGTTAGACAGCAGCTCCCAGAGAAGTACAAAGAGATTTTCTTCGATC
AGTCTAAGAACGGATACGCTGGTTACATCGATGGTGGTGCATCTCAAGAAGAGTTCTACAAGTTCATCAA
GCCTATCCTCGAGAAGATGGATGGAACCGAGGAACTCCTCGTGAAGCTCAATAGAGAGGATCTTCTCAGA
AAGCAGAGGACCTTCGATAACGGATCTATCCCTCATCAGATCCACCTCGGAGAGTTGCACGCTATCCTTA
GAAGGCAAGAGGATTTCTACCCATTCCTCAAGGATAACAGGGAAAAGATTGAGAAGATTCTCACCTTCAG
AATCCCTTACTACGTGGGACCTCTCGCTAGAGGAAACTCAAGATTCGCTTGGATGACCAGAAAGTCTGAG
GAAACCATCACCCCTTGGAACTTCGAAGAGGTGGTGGATAAGGGTGCTAGTGCTCAGTCTTTCATCGAGA
GGATGACCAACTTCGATAAGAACCTTCCAAACGAGAAGGTGCTCCCTAAGCACTCTTTGCTCTACGAGTA
CTTCACCGTGTACAACGAGTTGACCAAGGTTAAGTACGTGACCGAGGGAATGAGGAAGCCTGCTTTTTTG
TCAGGTGAGCAAAAGAAGGCTATCGTTGATCTCTTGTTCAAGACCAACAGAAAGGTGACCGTGAAGCAGC
TCAAAGAGGATTACTTCAAGAAAATCGAGTGCTTCGATTCAGTTGAGATTTCTGGTGTTGAGGATAGGTT
CAACGCATCTCTCGGAACCTACCACGATCTCCTCAAGATCATTAAGGATAAGGATTTCTTGGATAACGAG
GAAAACGAGGATATCTTGGAGGATATCGTTCTTACCCTCACCCTCTTTGAAGATAGAGAGATGATTGAAG
AAAGGCTCAAGACCTACGCTCATCTCTTCGATGATAAGGTGATGAAGCAGTTGAAGAGAAGAAGATACAC
TGGTTGGGGAAGGCTCTCAAGAAAGCTCATTAACGGAATCAGGGATAAGCAGTCTGGAAAGACAATCCTT
GATTTCCTCAAGTCTGATGGATTCGCTAACAGAAACTTCATGCAGCTCATCCACGATGATTCTCTCACCT
TTAAAGAGGATATCCAGAAGGCTCAGGTTTCAGGACAGGGTGATAGTCTCCATGAGCATATCGCTAACCT
CGCTGGATCTCCTGCAATCAAGAAGGGAATCCTCCAGACTGTGAAGGTTGTGGATGAGTTGGTGAAGGTG
ATGGGAAGGCATAAGCCTGAGAACATCGTGATCGAAATGGCTAGAGAGAACCAGACCACTCAGAAGGGAC
AGAAGAACTCTAGGGAAAGGATGAAGAGGATCGAGGAAGGTATCAAAGAGCTTGGATCTCAGATCCTCAA
AGAGCACCCTGTTGAGAACACTCAGCTCCAGAATGAGAAGCTCTACCTCTACTACCTCCAGAACGGAAGG
GATATGTATGTGGATCAAGAGTTGGATATCAACAGGCTCTCTGATTACGATGTTGATGCTATCGTGCCAC
AGTCATTCTTGAAGGATGATTCTATCGATAACAAGGTGCTCACCAGGTCTGATAAGAACAGGGGTAAGAG
TGATAACGTGCCAAGTGAAGAGGTTGTGAAGAAAATGAAGAACTATTGGAGGCAGCTCCTCAACGCTAAG
CTCATCACTCAGAGAAAGTTCGATAACTTGACTAAGGCTGAGAGGGGAGGACTCTCTGAATTGGATAAGG
CAGGATTCATCAAGAGGCAGCTTGTGGAAACCAGGCAGATCACTAAGCACGTTGCACAGATCCTCGATTC
TAGGATGAACACCAAGTACGATGAGAACGATAAGTTGATCAGGGAAGTGAAGGTTATCACCCTCAAGTCA
AAGCTCGTGTCTGATTTCAGAAAGGATTTCCAATTCTACAAGGTGAGGGAAATCAACAACTACCACCACG
CTCACGATGCTTACCTTAACGCTGTTGTTGGAACCGCTCTCATCAAGAAGTATCCTAAGCTCGAGTCAGA
GTTCGTGTACGGTGATTACAAGGTGTACGATGTGAGGAAGATGATCGCTAAGTCTGAGCAAGAGATCGGA
AAGGCTACCGCTAAGTATTTCTTCTACTCTAACATCATGAATTTCTTCAAGACCGAGATTACCCTCGCTA
ACGGTGAGATCAGAAAGAGGCCACTCATCGAGACAAACGGTGAAACAGGTGAGATCGTGTGGGATAAGGG
AAGGGATTTCGCTACCGTTAGAAAGGTGCTCTCTATGCCACAGGTGAACATCGTTAAGAAAACCGAGGTG
CAGACCGGTGGATTCTCTAAAGAGTCTATCCTCCCTAAGAGGAACTCTGATAAGCTCATTGCTAGGAAGA
AGGATTGGGACCCTAAGAAATACGGTGGTTTCGATTCTCCTACCGTGGCTTACTCTGTTCTCGTTGTGGC
TAAGGTTGAGAAGGGAAAGAGTAAGAAGCTCAAGTCTGTTAAGGAACTTCTCGGAATCACTATCATGGAA
AGGTCATCTTTCGAGAAGAACCCAATCGATTTCCTCGAGGCTAAGGGATACAAAGAGGTTAAGAAGGATC
TCATCATCAAGCTCCCAAAGTACTCACTCTTCGAACTCGAGAACGGTAGAAAGAGGATGCTCGCTTCTGC
TGGTGAGCTTCAAAAGGGAAACGAGCTTGCTCTCCCATCTAAGTACGTTAACTTTCTTTACCTCGCTTCT
CACTACGAGAAGTTGAAGGGATCTCCAGAAGATAACGAGCAGAAGCAACTTTTCGTTGAGCAGCACAAGC
ACTACTTGGATGAGATCATCGAGCAGATCTCTGAGTTCTCTAAAAGGGTGATCCTCGCTGATGCAAACCT
CGATAAGGTGTTGTCTGCTTACAACAAGCACAGAGATAAGCCTATCAGGGAACAGGCAGAGAACATCATC
CATCTCTTCACCCTTACCAACCTCGGTGCTCCTGCTGCTTTCAAGTACTTCGATACAACCATCGATAGGA
AGAGATACACCTCTACCAAAGAAGTGCTCGATGCTACCCTCATCCATCAGTCTATCACTGGACTCTACGA
GACTAGGATCGATCTCTCACAGCTCGGTGGTGATGGTGGGGGCAGTCCTAAAAAGAAGAGAAAGGTGGGT
TCGCGAGACCACGAA
Features (pLannotate 1.2.2; 6 found; start..end, strand, type, name):
     23..46      +  promoter       Pc promoter (fragment): intI1 (promoter lies within the coding sequence); class 1 integron promoter
    222..278     +  CDS            GmR (fragment): gentamycin acetyltransferase; aacC1; confers resistance to gentamycin
    289..1076    +  CDS            SmR (fragment): aminoglycoside adenylyltransferase (Murphy, 1985); aadA; confers resistance to spectinomycin and streptomycin
   1417..2005    +  rep_origin     ori: high-copy-number ColE1/pMB1/pBR322/pUC origin of replication
   2094..6194    +  CDS            cas9: CAS9_STRP1 - Also known as csn1 From Streptococcus pyogenes serotype M1.
   6210..6226    +  CDS            SV40 NLS (fragment): nuclear localization signal of SV40 (simian virus 40) large T antigen
