[The description below was written by a language model from this plasmid's Addgene catalogue record and pLannotate feature annotations shown in this document.]
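Description:
LLP1011 is a Level-0 Golden Gate (MoClo-style) part plasmid built in the pAGM9121 backbone, carrying a catalytically dead Cas9 (dCas9) coding sequence that lacks a stop codon. It is a small bacterial storage and cloning vector of about 6.2 kb, not an expression construct. The feature table shows no promoter or terminator flanking the insert, as expected for a Level-0 module that holds a single standardised part for later assembly. Propagation in E. coli relies on a high-copy ColE1/pUC-type origin. Selection is with spectinomycin, conferred by the aadA aminoglycoside adenylyltransferase gene. That gene is preceded by fragments of a class 1 integron Pc promoter and of a gentamicin acetyltransferase gene, which are remnants of the integron-derived resistance cassette and not functional markers in their own right.

The payload is annotated as a roughly 4.1 kb open reading frame matching Streptococcus pyogenes Cas9, followed immediately by a sequence annotated as a fragment of the SV40 large T antigen nuclear localisation signal. The annotation software labels the ORF simply as cas9. The nuclease-inactivating changes that make it dCas9 come from the catalogue description, which does not list the specific mutations. Omitting the stop codon lets the part be joined in frame to downstream C-terminal modules, such as effector domains or tags, during hierarchical assembly with promoter and terminator parts into complete transcription units. The associated publication concerns CRISPR interference-based gene circuits for controlling gene expression in plants, so this part likely serves as a building block for programmable dCas9-based regulators in that setting. The record does not state the flanking Type IIS sites or fusion overhangs.
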