Addgene plasmid #239933: LLP1011
Purpose: dCas9 without Stop codon as Level-0 part (Golden Gate cloning)
Depositing lab: Ryan Lister. Depositing organization: University of Western Australia. Publication: CRISPRi-based circuits to control gene expression in plants. Khan MA, Herring G, Zhu JY, Oliva M, Fourie E, Johnston B, Zhang Z, Potter J, Pineda L, Pflueger J, Swain T, Pflueger C, Lloyd JPB, Secco D, Small I, Kidd BN, Lister R. Nat Biotechnol. 2025 Mar;43(3):416-430. doi: 10.1038/s41587-024-02236-w. Epub 2024 May 20. PubMed 38769424.
Backbone
  Vector backbone: pAGM9121
  Vector type: CRISPR, Synthetic Biology
Growth in bacteria
  Bacterial resistance: Spectinomycin, 50 μg/mL
  Growth temperature: 30°C
  Growth strain: DH5alpha
  Copy number: High Copy
Gene/Insert
  Gene/Insert name: dCas9
  Species: Other
  Mutation: N/A
  Cloning method: Restriction Enzyme; 5′ cloning site Unknown (unknown if destroyed)
Terms and licenses: Academic/Nonprofit Terms; Industry Terms: Not Available to Industry
How to cite: LLP1011 was a gift from Ryan Lister (Addgene plasmid # 239933 ; http://n2t.net/addgene:239933 ; RRID:Addgene_239933)
